Addgene plasmid #73268: mHDAC7-Spliced (1-938) pEF6-Flag (MJS_015)
Purpose: [Edit] Expression of mouse HDAC7-S (1-938) in mammalian cells (Flag tag)
Depositing lab: Matthew Sweet. Depositing organization: University of Queensland, Institute for Molecular Bioscience. Publication: Histone deacetylase 7 promotes Toll-like receptor 4-dependent proinflammatory gene expression in macrophages. Shakespear MR, Hohenhaus DM, Kelly GM, Kamal NA, Gupta P, Labzin LI, Schroder K, Garceau V, Barbero S, Iyer A, Hume DA, Reid RC, Irvine KM, Fairlie DP, Sweet MJ. J Biol Chem. 2013 Aug 30;288(35):25362-74. doi: 10.1074/jbc.M113.496281. Epub 2013 Jul 12. PubMed 23853092.
Backbone
  Vector backbone: pEF6/V5-His
  Backbone manufacturer: Invitrogen
  Backbone size w/o insert (bp): 5783
  Total vector size (bp): 8600
  Vector type: Mammalian Expression
  Selectable markers: Blasticidin
Growth in bacteria
  Bacterial resistance: Ampicillin, 100 μg/mL
  Growth temperature: 37°C
  Growth strain: DH5alpha
  Copy number: Unknown
Gene/Insert
  Gene/Insert name: HDAC7
  Species: M. musculus (mouse)
  Insert size (bp): 2817
  GenBank ID: EDL04222.1
  Entrez Gene: Hdac7 (a.k.a. 5830434K02Rik, HD7, HD7a, Hdac7a, mFLJ00062)
  Tag / fusion protein: Flag (C terminal on backbone)
  Cloning method: TOPO Cloning
  Sequencing primers: 5′ TAATACGACTCACTATAGGG; 3′ TAGAAGGCACAGTCGAGG
Terms and licenses: Academic/Nonprofit Terms; Industry Terms: Not Available to Industry
How to cite: mHDAC7-Spliced (1-938) pEF6-Flag (MJS_015) was a gift from Matthew Sweet (Addgene plasmid # 73268 ; http://n2t.net/addgene:73268 ; RRID:Addgene_73268)
