[The description below was written by a language model from this plasmid's Addgene catalogue record and pLannotate feature annotations shown in this document.]
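Description:
mHDAC7-Spliced (1-938) pEF6-Flag is a mammalian expression plasmid of about 8.6 kb, built on the Invitrogen pEF6/V5-His backbone. It carries the coding sequence for the spliced isoform of mouse histone deacetylase 7 (Hdac7, residues 1-938), inserted by TOPO cloning. The roughly 2.8 kb open reading frame lies downstream of the human EF-1α promoter, a strong constitutive promoter that works well in many mammalian cell types, and transcripts are terminated by the bovine growth hormone polyadenylation signal. A T7 promoter sits between the EF-1α promoter and the insert; it allows in vitro transcription and serves as a sequencing primer site. The catalogue entry describes a C-terminal Flag tag supplied by the modified backbone. The automated feature table does not annotate the tag separately, although there is an unannotated stretch between the end of the Hdac7 coding sequence and the bGH poly(A) signal where it would be expected to lie.

In E. coli the plasmid is propagated through a high-copy ColE1/pUC-type origin with ampicillin selection (β-lactamase), and an f1 origin is also present. Transfected mammalian cells can be selected with blasticidin. The blasticidin S deaminase gene is driven by tandem SV40 early and bacterial EM7 promoters and is followed by an SV40 poly(A) signal. Several short annotated fragments (BleoR/ble, lacI, CMV enhancer, small t antigen) appear to be backbone remnants or partial matches rather than functional elements. The construct is intended for constitutive overexpression of Flag-tagged HDAC7-S in mammalian cells. The associated work concerns the role of HDAC7 in Toll-like receptor 4-dependent proinflammatory gene expression in macrophages.
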