Features (pLannotate 1.2.2; 22 found; start..end, strand, type, name):
      1..2814    +  CDS            Hdac7: HDAC7_MOUSE - Also known as Hdac7a. Experimental evidence at protein level: Swiss-Prot protein existence level 1. Responsible for the deacetylation of lysine residues on the N-terminal part of the core histones (H2A, H2B, H3 and H4). Histone deacetylation gives a tag for epigenetic repression and plays an important role in transcriptional regulation, cell cycle progression and developmental events. Histone deacetylases act via the formation of large multiprotein complexes. Involved in muscle maturation by repressing transcription of myocyte enhancer factors such as MEF2A, MEF2B and MEF2C. Duri
   2921..3145    +  polyA_signal   bGH poly(A) signal: bovine growth hormone polyadenylation signal
   3149..3170    +  promoter       SV40 promoter (fragment): SV40 enhancer and early promoter
   3191..3619    +  rep_origin     f1 ori (sequence partly withheld): f1 bacteriophage origin of replication; arrow indicates direction of (+) strand synthesis
   3633..3962    +  promoter       SV40 promoter: SV40 enhancer and early promoter
   4010..4057    +  promoter       EM7 promoter: synthetic bacterial promoter&nbsp
   4076..4474    +  CDS            BSD: blasticidin S deaminase; Aspergillus terreus BSD; confers resistance to blasticidin
   4475..4502    +  CDS            BleoR (fragment): antibiotic-binding protein; Sh ble from Streptoalloteichus hindustanus; confers resistance to bleomycin, phleomycin, and Zeocin™
   4512..4637    +  CDS            ble (fragment): BLE_KLEPN - Experimental evidence at protein level: Swiss-Prot protein existence level 1. Binding protein with a strong affinity to the bleomycin family of antibiotics. Binds to CL990; an antimitotic-antibiotic compound. From Klebsiella pneumoniae.
   4632..4753    +  polyA_signal   SV40 poly(A) signal: SV40 polyadenylation signal
   4826..4842    -  protein_bind   lac operator: The lac repressor binds to the lac operator to inhibit transcription in E. coli. This inhibition can be relieved by adding lactose or isopropyl-β-D-thiogalactopyranoside (IPTG). lac repressor encoded by lacI
   4850..4880    -  promoter       lac promoter: promoter for the E. coli lac operon
   4895..4916    -  protein_bind   CAP binding site: CAP binding activates transcription in the presence of cAMP. E. coli catabolite activator protein
   4929..5021    -  CDS            lacI (fragment): lac repressor; lacI; The lac repressor binds to the lac operator to inhibit transcription in E. coli. This inhibition can be relieved by adding lactose or isopropyl-β-D-thiogalactopyranoside (IPTG).
   5193..5781    -  rep_origin     ori: high-copy-number ColE1/pMB1/pBR322/pUC origin of replication
   5952..6812    -  CDS            AmpR: β-lactamase; bla; confers resistance to ampicillin, carbenicillin, and related antibiotics
   6813..6917    -  promoter       AmpR promoter: bla
   6976..7028    -  misc_feature   bom (fragment): basis of mobility region from pBR322
   7183..7201    +  enhancer       CMV enhancer (fragment): human cytomegalovirus immediate early enhancer
   7226..7292    +  CDS            small t antigen (fragment): SV40 (simian virus 40) small t antigen
   7299..8477    +  promoter       EF-1α promoter: strong constitutive promoter for human elongation factor EF-1α
   8494..8512    +  promoter       T7 promoter: promoter for bacteriophage T7 RNA polymerase
>Addgene plasmid #73268 | mHDAC7-Spliced (1-938) pEF6-Flag (MJS_015) | addgene full sequence | sequence record 365742 | Addgene NGS Result
ATGCATAGTCCCGGCGCGGGCTGCCCTGCCCTCCAGCCAGACACACCAGGCTCTCAGCCCCAACCCATGG
ACCTGCGGGTGGGCCAGCGGCCCACGGTGGAGCCCCCACCAGAGCCTGCGCTGCTGACCCTGCAACACCC
CCAACGCCTGCACCGCCATCTCTTCCTGGCAGGCTTACACCAGCAACAGCGCTCAGCCGAGCCCATGAGG
CTCTCCATGGACCCACCAATGCCGGAGCTGCAGGGGGGACAGCAGGAGCAAGAACTTCGGCAACTTCTCA
ATAAAGACAAGAGCAAGCGAAGTGCCGTAGCCAGCAGTGTGGTCAAGCAGAAGCTGGCTGAAGTGATCCT
GAAGAAACAGCAGGCAGCCCTTGAGAGAACAGTCCATCCCAGCAGCCCCAGTATTCCCTACAGAACTCTT
GAGCCCTTGGACACAGAGGGTGCTGCCCGCTCCGTGCTTAGCAGCTTCCTGCCTCCTGTTCCCAGCCTGC
CCACTGAACCCCCGGAACACTTTCCCTTGCGTAAAACAGTGTCTGAACCCAACCTGAAGTTGCGCTACAA
ACCCAAGAAATCCCTGGAGAGACGCAAGAATCCCCTGCTCAGGAAGGAGAGTGCCCCGCCCAGCCTTCGG
AGGAGGCCTGCCGAGACCCTTGGAGATTCCTCCCCCAGTAGTAGCAGCACACCCGCGTCAGGGTGCAGCT
CCCCTAATGACAGCGAGCATGGCCCTAACCCTGCCCTAGGCTCAGAGGCTGATGGTGACCGCAGGACCCA
TTCAACTTTAGGCCCTCGGGGTCCTGTACTGGGGAACCCCCATGCTCCCCTCTTCCTGCACCACGGTCTG
GAGCCAGAGGCTGGGGGCACCTTACCCTCTCGCCTGCAACCCATTCTCCTGCTGGACCCCTCAGTCTCTC
ATGCCCCACTGTGGACTGTGCCTGGCCTTGGGCCCTTGCCCTTCCACTTTGCCCAGCCCTTACTGACCAC
CGAGCGGCTCTCTGGGTCAGGCCTCCATCGACCACTTAACCGGACCCGCTCAGAGCCCCTGCCCCCCAGC
GCCACAGCCTCCCCTCTGCTGGCCCCCCTGCAGCCCCGCCAGGATCGGCTCAAACCTCACGTCCAGCTGA
TCAAGCCAGCCATCTCCCCTCCCCAGAGGCCTGCCAAGCCCAGTGAGAAGCCCCGACTGCGACAGATACC
CTCGGCTGAGGACCTAGAGACAGATGGTGGGGGAGTGGGACCTATGGCGAATGATGGCCTGGAACATAGG
GAGTCAGGCCGTGGGCCTCCTGAGGGCAGAGGCTCCATTTCTCTGCAGCAGCACCAACAGGTGCCACCCT
GGGAGCAGCAGCATCTAGCCGGGCGGCTCTCTCAGGGAAGCCCCGGGGACTCCGTGCTGATACCTCTGGC
CCAGGTTGGACACCGGCCCCTGTCCAGAACCCAGTCTTCCCCAGCAGCACCTGTCTCCATGCTGAGCCCA
GAGCCCACCTGTCAGACCCAAGTCCTCAACAGCTCAGAGACACCTGCTACAGGGCTGGTCTATGACTCGG
TGATGCTGAAACACCAATGTTCCTGTGGAGACAACAGCAAGCATCCCGAGCATGCAGGCCGCATCCAGAG
CATCTGGTCCCGGCTGCAGGAACGGGGTCTCCGCAGCCAGTGTGAGTGTCTCCGAGGCCGAAAGGCTTCC
CTAGAGGAGCTGCAGTCAGTCCACTCTGAACGGCACGTGCTCCTCTACGGCACGAACCCACTCAGCCGCC
TCAAACTGGATAACGGGAAGCTTACAGGGCTCCTGGCACAGCGGACGTTTGTGATGCTACCCTGTGGCGG
GGTTGGGGTCGATACTGACACCATCTGGAACGAGCTGCATTCCTCCAATGCAGCCCGCTGGGCTGCGGGC
AGCGTCACCGACCTTGCCTTCAAAGTAGCTTCCCGAGAGCTGAAGAACGGCTTTGCTGTGGTGCGACCCC
CGGGACACCATGCAGATCATTCTACAGCCATGGGCTTCTGCTTCTTCAACTCCGTGGCCATCGCCTGCCG
ACAGCTACAGCAACACGGCAAAGCCAGCAAGATCCTCATTGTTGACTGGGATGTTCACCATGGCAACGGC
ACACAGCAGACTTTCTACCAGGACCCCAGTGTGCTCTACATTTCCCTTCATCGTCATGACGACGGCAACT
TCTTCCCAGGCAGTGGGGCCGTGGATGAGGTGGGAACTGGCAGTGGCGAGGGCTTCAATGTCAACGTGGC
TTGGGCTGGGGGCTTGGATCCACCCATGGGGGATCCTGAGTACCTGGCTGCTTTCAGGATAGTGGTGATG
CCCATTGCCCGAGAGTTTGCTCCAGACCTGGTCCTGGTGTCTGCTGGGTTTGATGCTGCGGAGGGTCACC
CAGCCCCACTGGGTGGCTACCATGTTTCTGCCAAATGTTTTGGGTACATGACGCAGCAGTTGATGAACTT
GGCAGGAGGCGCCGTGGTGTTGGCCTTAGAGGGTGGACATGACCTCACGGCCATCTGTGATGCCTCGGAG
GCCTGTGTAGCTGCTCTTCTGGGCAACAAGGTGGACCCCCTTTCAGAAGAAAGCTGGAAACAGAAACCCA
ACCTCAGTGCCATCCGCTCGCTGGAAGCTGTGGTCAGGGTGCACAGGAAATACTGGGGCTGCATGCAGCG
CTTGGCCTCCTGTCCAGACTCCTGGCTACCCAGAGTGCCGGGAGCTGATGCAGAAGTGGAAGCCGTGACC
GCGCTGGCATCCCTTTCTGTGGGCATCCTGGCTGAAGACAGGCCCTCGGAGCGGCTGGTGGAAGAGGAAG
AACCCATGAACCTCAAGGGCAATTCTGCAGATATCCAGCACAGTGGCGGCCGCTCGAGTCTAGAGGGCGA
CTACAAAGACGATGACGACAAGTGAGTTTAAACCCGCTGATCAGCCTCGACTGTGCCTTCTAGTTGCCAG
CCATCTGTTGTTTGCCCCTCCCCCGTGCCTTCCTTGACCCTGGAAGGTGCCACTCCCACTGTCCTTTCCT
AATAAAATGAGGAAATTGCATCGCATTGTCTGAGTAGGTGTCATTCTATTCTGGGGGGTGGGGTGGGGCA
GGACAGCAAGGGGGAGGATTGGGAAGACAATAGCAGGCATGCTGGGGATGCGGTGGGCTCTATGGCTTCT
GAGGCGGAAAGAACCAGCTGGGGCTCTAGGGGGTATCCCC
[124 nt withheld, positions 3191-3314]
C
[91 nt withheld, positions 3316-3406]
A
[49 nt withheld, positions 3408-3456]
CCTTTGACGTTGGAGTCCACGTTCTTT
[37 nt withheld, positions 3484-3520]
ACCCTATCTCGGTCTATTCTTTTGATTTATAAGGGATTTTGCCGATTTCGGCCTATTGGTTAAAAAATGA
GCTGATTTAACAAAAATTTAACGCGAATTAATTCTGTGGAATGTGTGTCAGTTAGGGTGTGGAAAGTCCC
CAGGCTCCCCAGCAGGCAGAAGTATGCAAAGCATGCATCTCAATTAGTCAGCAACCAGGTGTGGAAAGTC
CCCAGGCTCCCCAGCAGGCAGAAGTATGCAAAGCATGCATCTCAATTAGTCAGCAACCATAGTCCCGCCC
CTAACTCCGCCCATCCCGCCCCTAACTCCGCCCAGTTCCGCCCATTCTCCGCCCCATGGCTGACTAATTT
TTTTTATTTATGCAGAGGCCGAGGCCGCCTCTGCCTCTGAGCTATTCCAGAAGTAGTGAGGAGGCTTTTT
TGGAGGCCTAGGCTTTTGCAAAAAGCTCCCGGGAGCTTGTATATCCATTTTCGGATCTGATCAGCACGTG
TTGACAATTAATCATCGGCATAGTATATCGGCATAGTATAATACGACAAGGTGAGGAACTAAACCATGGC
CAAGCCTTTGTCTCAAGAAGAATCCACCCTCATTGAAAGAGCAACGGCTACAATCAACAGCATCCCCATC
TCTGAAGACTACAGCGTCGCCAGCGCAGCTCTCTCTAGCGACGGCCGCATCTTCACTGGTGTCAATGTAT
ATCATTTTACTGGGGGACCTTGTGCAGAACTCGTGGTGCTGGGCACTGCTGCTGCTGCGGCAGCTGGCAA
CCTGACTTGTATCGTCGCGATCGGAAATGAGAACAGGGGCATCTTGAGCCCCTGCGGACGGTGCCGACAG
GTGCTTCTCGATCTGCATCCTGGGATCAAAGCCATAGTGAAGGACAGTGATGGACAGCCGACGGCAGTTG
GGATTCGTGAATTGCTGCCCTCTGGTTATGTGTGGGAGGGCTAAGCACTTCGTGGCCGAGGAGCAGGACT
GACACGTGCTACGAGATTTCGATTCCACCGCCGCCTTCTATGAAAGGTTGGGCTTCGGAATCGTTTTCCG
GGACGCCGGCTGGATGATCCTCCAGCGCGGGGATCTCATGCTGGAGTTCTTCGCCCACCCCAACTTGTTT
ATTGCAGCTTATAATGGTTACAAATAAAGCAATAGCATCACAAATTTCACAAATAAAGCATTTTTTTCAC
TGCATTCTAGTTGTGGTTTGTCCAAACTCATCAATGTATCTTATCATGTCTGTATACCGTCGACCTCTAG
CTAGAGCTTGGCGTAATCATGGTCATAGCTGTTTCCTGTGTGAAATTGTTATCCGCTCACAATTCCACAC
AACATACGAGCCGGAAGCATAAAGTGTAAAGCCTGGGGTGCCTAATGAGTGAGCTAACTCACATTAATTG
CGTTGCGCTCACTGCCCGCTTTCCAGTCGGGAAACCTGTCGTGCCAGCTGCATTAATGAATCGGCCAACG
CGCGGGGAGAGGCGGTTTGCGTATTGGGCGCTCTTCCGCTTCCTCGCTCACTGACTCGCTGCGCTCGGTC
GTTCGGCTGCGGCGAGCGGTATCAGCTCACTCAAAGGCGGTAATACGGTTATCCACAGAATCAGGGGATA
ACGCAGGAAAGAACATGTGAGCAAAAGGCCAGGAACCGTAAAAAGGCCGCGTTGCTGGCGTTTTTCCATA
GGCTCCGCCCCCCTGACGAGCATCACAAAAATCGACGCTCAAGTCAGAGGTGGCGAAACCCGACAGGACT
ATAAAGATACCAGGCGTTTCCCCCTGGAAGCTCCCTCGTGCGCTCTCCTGTTCCGACCCTGCCGCTTACC
GGATACCTGTCCGCCTTTCTCCCTTCGGGAAGCGTGGCGCTTTCTCATAGCTCACGCTGTAGGTATCTCA
GTTCGGTGTAGGTCGTTCGCTCCAAGCTGGGCTGTGTGCACGAACCCCCCGTTCAGCCCGACCGCTGCGC
CTTATCCGGTAACTATCGTCTTGAGTCCAACCCGGTAAGACACGACTTATCGCCACTGGCAGCAGCCACT
GGTAACAGGATTAGCAGAGCGAGGTATGTAGGCGGTGCTACAGAGTTCTTGAAGTGGTGGCCTAACTACG
GCTACACTAGAAGAACAGTATTTGGTATCTGCGCTCTGCTGAAGCCAGTTACCTTCGGAAAAAGAGTTGG
TAGCTCTTGATCCGGCAAACAAACCACCGCTGGTAGCGGTGGTTTTTTTGTTTGCAAGCAGCAGATTACG
CGCAGAAAAAAAGGATCTCAAGAAGATCCTTTGATCTTTTCTACGGGGTCTGACGCTCAGTGGAACGAAA
ACTCACGTTAAGGGATTTTGGTCATGAGATTATCAAAAAGGATCTTCACCTAGATCCTTTTAAATTAAAA
ATGAAGTTTTAAATCAATCTAAAGTATATATGAGTAAACTTGGTCTGACAGTTACCAATGCTTAATCAGT
GAGGCACCTATCTCAGCGATCTGTCTATTTCGTTCATCCATAGTTGCCTGACTCCCCGTCGTGTAGATAA
CTACGATACGGGAGGGCTTACCATCTGGCCCCAGTGCTGCAATGATACCGCGAGACCCACGCTCACCGGC
TCCAGATTTATCAGCAATAAACCAGCCAGCCGGAAGGGCCGAGCGCAGAAGTGGTCCTGCAACTTTATCC
GCCTCCATCCAGTCTATTAATTGTTGCCGGGAAGCTAGAGTAAGTAGTTCGCCAGTTAATAGTTTGCGCA
ACGTTGTTGCCATTGCTACAGGCATCGTGGTGTCACGCTCGTCGTTTGGTATGGCTTCATTCAGCTCCGG
TTCCCAACGATCAAGGCGAGTTACATGATCCCCCATGTTGTGCAAAAAAGCGGTTAGCTCCTTCGGTCCT
CCGATCGTTGTCAGAAGTAAGTTGGCCGCAGTGTTATCACTCATGGTTATGGCAGCACTGCATAATTCTC
TTACTGTCATGCCATCCGTAAGATGCTTTTCTGTGACTGGTGAGTACTCAACCAAGTCATTCTGAGAATA
GTGTATGCGGCGACCGAGTTGCTCTTGCCCGGCGTCAATACGGGATAATACCGCGCCACATAGCAGAACT
TTAAAAGTGCTCATCATTGGAAAACGTTCTTCGGGGCGAAAACTCTCAAGGATCTTACCGCTGTTGAGAT
CCAGTTCGATGTAACCCACTCGTGCACCCAACTGATCTTCAGCATCTTTTACTTTCACCAGCGTTTCTGG
GTGAGCAAAAACAGGAAGGCAAAATGCCGCAAAAAAGGGAATAAGGGCGACACGGAAATGTTGAATACTC
ATACTCTTCCTTTTTCAATATTATTGAAGCATTTATCAGGGTTATTGTCTCATGAGCGGATACATATTTG
AATGTATTTAGAAAAATAAACAAATAGGGGTTCCGCGCACATTTCCCCGAAAAGTGCCACCTGACGTCGA
CGGATCGGGAGATCTCCCGATCCCCTATGGTGCACTCTCAGTACAATCTGCTCTGATGCCGCATAGTTAA
GCCAGTATCTGCTCCCTGCTTGTGTGTTGGAGGTCGCTGAGTAGTGCGCGAGCAAAATTTAAGCTACAAC
AAGGCAAGGCTTGACCGACAATTGCATGAAGAATCTGCTTAGGGTTAGGCGTTTTGCGCTGCTTCGCGAT
GTACGGGCCAGATATACGCGTTGACATTGATTATTGACTAGGCTTTTGCAAAAAGCTTTGCAAAGATGGA
TAAAGTTTTAAACAGAGAGGAATCTTTGCAGCTAATGGACCTTCTAGGTCTTGAAAGGAGTGGGAATTGG
CTCCGGTGCCCGTCAGTGGGCAGAGCGCACATCGCCCACAGTCCCCGAGAAGTTGGGGGGAGGGGTCGGC
AATTGAACCGGTGCCTAGAGAAGGTGGCGCGGGGTAAACTGGGAAAGTGATGTCGTGTACTGGCTCCGCC
TTTTTCCCGAGGGTGGGGGAGAACCGTATATAAGTGCAGTAGTCGCCGTGAACGTTCTTTTTCGCAACGG
GTTTGCCGCCAGAACACAGGTAAGTGCCGTGTGTGGTTCCCGCGGGCCTGGCCTCTTTACGGGTTATGGC
CCTTGCGTGCCTTGAATTACTTCCACCTGGCTGCAGTACGTGATTCTTGATCCCGAGCTTCGGGTTGGAA
GTGGGTGGGAGAGTTCGAGGCCTTGCGCTTAAGGAGCCCCTTCGCCTCGTGCTTGAGTTGAGGCCTGGCC
TGGGCGCTGGGGCCGCCGCGTGCGAATCTGGTGGCACCTTCGCGCCTGTCTCGCTGCTTTCGATAAGTCT
CTAGCCATTTAAAATTTTTGATGACCTGCTGCGACGCTTTTTTTCTGGCAAGATAGTCTTGTAAATGCGG
GCCAAGATCTGCACACTGGTATTTCGGTTTTTGGGGCCGCGGGCGGCGACGGGGCCCGTGCGTCCCAGCG
CACATGTTCGGCGAGGCGGGGCCTGCGAGCGCGGCCACCGAGAATCGGACGGGGGTAGTCTCAAGCTGGC
CGGCCTGCTCTGGTGCCTGGCCTCGCGCCGCCGTGTATCGCCCCGCCCTGGGCGGCAAGGCTGGCCCGGT
CGGCACCAGTTGCGTGAGCGGAAAGATGGCCGCTTCCCGGCCCTGCTGCAGGGAGCTCAAAATGGAGGAC
GCGGCGCTCGGGAGAGCGGGCGGGTGAGTCACCCACACAAAGGAAAAGGGCCTTTCCGTCCTCAGCCGTC
GCTTCATGTGACTCCACGGAGTACCGGGCGCCGTCCAGGCACCTCGATTAGTTCTCGAGCTTTTGGAGTA
CGTCGTCTTTAGGTTGGGGGGAGGGGTTTTATGCGATGGAGTTTCCCCACACTGAGTGGGTGGAGACTGA
AGTTAGGCCAGCTTGGCACTTGATGTAATTCTCCTTGGAATTTGCCCTTTTTGAGTTTGGATCTTGGTTC
ATTCTCAAGCCTCAGACAGTGGTTCAAAGTTTTTTTCTTCCATTTCAGGTGTCGTGAGGAATTAGCTTGG
TACTAATACGACTCACTATAGGGAGACCCAAGCTGGCTAGGTAAGCTTGGTACCGAGCTCGGATCCACTA
GTCCAGTGTGGTGGAATTGCCCTTGGG
