>Addgene plasmid #73268 | mHDAC7-Spliced (1-938) pEF6-Flag (MJS_015) | addgene partial sequence | sequence record 136491 | EF1a-F 5'-TCAAGCCTCAGACAGTGGTTC-3'
GCTTGGTACTAATACGACTCACTATAGGGAGACCCAAGCTGGCTAGGTAAGCTTGGTACCGAGCTCGGAT
CCACTAGTCCAGTGTGGTGGAATTGCCCTTGGGATGCATAGTCCCGGCGCGGGCTGCCCTGCCCTCCAGC
CAGACACACCAGGCTCTCAGCCCCAACCCATGGACCTGCGGGTGGGCCAGCGGCCCACGGTGGAGCCCCC
ACCAGAGCCTGCGCTGCTGACCCTGCAACACCCCCAACGCCTGCACCGCCATCTCTTCCTGGCAGGCTTA
CACCAGCAACAGCGCTCAGCCGAGCCCATGAGGCTCTCCATGGACCCACCAATGCCGGAGCTGCAGGGGG
GACAGCAGGAGCAAGAACTTCGGCAACTTCTCAATAAAGACAAGAGCAAGCGAAGTGCCGTAGCCAGCAG
TGTGGTCAAGCAGAAGCTGGCTGAAGTGATCCTGAAGAAACAGCAGGCAGCCCTTGAGAGAACAGTCCAT
CCCAGCAGCCCCAGTATTCCCTACAGAACTCTTGAGCCCTTGGACACAGAGGGTGCTGCCCGCTCCGTGC
TTAGCAGCTTCCTGCCTCCTGTTCCCAGCCTGCCCACTGAACCCCCGGAACACTTTCCCTTGCGTAAAAC
AGTGTCTGAACCCAACCTGAAGTTGCGCTACAAACCCAAGAAATCCCTGGAGAGACGCAAGAATCCCCTG
CTCAGGAAGGAGAGTGCCCCGCCCAGCCTTCGGAGGAGGCCTGCCGAGACCCTTGGAGATTCCTCCC
