>Addgene plasmid #73268 | mHDAC7-Spliced (1-938) pEF6-Flag (MJS_015) | addgene partial sequence | sequence record 137051 | BGH-rev 5'-TAGAAGGCACAGTCGAGG-3'
TAGTCGCCCTCTAGACTCGAGCGGCCGCCACTGTGCTGGATATCTGCAGAATTGCCCTTGAGGTTCATGG
GTTCTTCCTCTTCCACCAGCCGCTCCGAGGGCCTGTCTTCAGCCAGGATGCCCACAGAAAGGGATGCCAG
CGCGGTCACGGCTTCCACTTCTGCATCAGCTCCCGGCACTCTGGGTAGCCAGGAGTCTGGACAGGAGGCC
AAGCGCTGCATGCAGCCCCAGTATTTCCTGTGCACCCTGACCACAGCTTCCAGCGAGCGGATGGCACTGA
GGTTGGGTTTCTGTTTCCAGCTTTCTTCTGAAAGGGGGTCCACCTTGTTGCCCAGAAGAGCAGCTACACA
GGCCTCCGAGGCATCACAGATGGCCGTGAGGTCATGTCCACCCTCTAAGGCCAACACCACGGCGCCTCCT
GCCAAGTTCATCAACTGCTGCGTCATGTACCCAAAACATTTGGCAGAAACATGGTAGCCACCCAGTGGGG
CTGGGTGACCCTCCGCAGCATCAAACCCAGCAGACACCAGGACCAGGTCTGGAGCAAACTCTCGGGCAAT
GGGCATCACCACTATCCTGAAAGCAGCCAGGTACTCAGGATCCCCCATGGGTGGATCCAAGCCCCCAGCC
CAAGCCACGTTGACATTGAAGCCCTCGCCACTGCCAGTTCCCACCTCATCCACGGCCCCACTGCCTGGGA
AGAAGTTGCCGTCGTCATGACGATGA
